>Addgene plasmid #116972 | pFS_0360_pET30-RT-CRISPR_Micromonospora_rosaria_ARRAY_2_RC | addgene full sequence | sequence record 227026 | Addgene NGS Result
CCAGGTTCGAACGCTACGACTGCGCTGCTTGGCTGCCCGTCGTCGTAAGCGTTCTCCCGTACCTCTTCCC
ATGCCCGCAGCAGTGCCTCATCAGTCACCGCCCGCGCCAACAACGCGCCCAATAGCCACCCCTTCCCAAA
ATCGATCCCAACGGGTGTTTCTATGCCCGCTGGGTTGGGCTGTGGATGGCAATGTCCCGCGGCCGCTATT
CTTTTGATTTATAAGGGATTTTGCCGATTTCGGCCTATTGGTTAAAAAATGAGCTGATTTAACAAAAATT
TAACGCGAATTTTAACAAAATATTAACGCTTACAATTTAGGTGGCACTTTTCGGGGAAATGTGCGCGGAA
CCCCTATTTGTTTATTTTTCTAAATACATTCAAATATGTATCCGCTCATGAATTAATTCTTAGAAAAACT
CATCGAGCATCAAATGAAACTGCAATTTATTCATATCAGGATTATCAATACCATATTTTTGAAAAAGCCG
TTTCTGTAATGAAGGAGAAAACTCACCGAGGCAGTTCCATAGGATGGCAAGATCCTGGTATCGGTCTGCG
ATTCCGACTCGTCCAACATCAATACAACCTATTAATTTCCCCTCGTCAAAAATAAGGTTATCAAGTGAGA
AATCACCATGAGTGACGACTGAATCCGGTGAGAATGGCAAAAGTTTATGCATTTCTTTCCAGACTTGTTC
AACAGGCCAGCCATTACGCTCGTCATCAAAATCACTCGCATCAACCAAACCGTTATTCATTCGTGATTGC
GCCTGAGCGAGACGAAATACGCGATCGCTGTTAAAAGGACAATTACAAACAGGAATCGAATGCAACCGGC
GCAGGAACACTGCCAGCGCATCAACAATATTTTCACCTGAATCAGGATATTCTTCTAATACCTGGAATGC
TGTTTTCCCGGGGATCGCAGTGGTGAGTAACCATGCATCATCAGGAGTACGGATAAAATGCTTGATGGTC
GGAAGAGGCATAAATTCCGTCAGCCAGTTTAGTCTGACCATCTCATCTGTAACATCATTGGCAACGCTAC
CTTTGCCATGTTTCAGAAACAACTCTGGCGCATCGGGCTTCCCATACAATCGATAGATTGTCGCACCTGA
TTGCCCGACATTATCGCGAGCCCATTTATACCCATATAAATCAGCATCCATGTTGGAATTTAATCGCGGC
CTAGAGCAAGACGTTTCCCGTTGAATATGGCTCATAACACCCCTTGTATTACTGTTTATGTAAGCAGACA
GTTTTATTGTTCATGACCAAAATCCCTTAACGTGAGTTTTCGTTCCACTGAGCGTCAGACCCCGTAGAAA
AGATCAAAGGATCTTCTTGAGATCCTTTTTTTCTGCGCGTAATCTGCTGCTTGCAAACAAAAAAACCACC
GCTACCAGCGGTGGTTTGTTTGCCGGATCAAGAGCTACCAACTCTTTTTCCGAAGGTAACTGGCTTCAGC
AGAGCGCAGATACCAAATACTGTCCTTCTAGTGTAGCCGTAGTTAGGCCACCACTTCAAGAACTCTGTAG
CACCGCCTACATACCTCGCTCTGCTAATCCTGTTACCAGTGGCTGCTGCCAGTGGCGATAAGTCGTGTCT
TACCGGGTTGGACTCAAGACGATAGTTACCGGATAAGGCGCAGCGGTCGGGCTGAACGGGGGGTTCGTGC
ACACAGCCCAGCTTGGAGCGAACGACCTACACCGAACTGAGATACCTACAGCGTGAGCTATGAGAAAGCG
CCACGCTTCCCGAAGGGAGAAAGGCGGACAGGTATCCGGTAAGCGGCAGGGTCGGAACAGGAGAGCGCAC
GAGGGAGCTTCCAGGGGGAAACGCCTGGTATCTTTATAGTCCTGTCGGGTTTCGCCACCTCTGACTTGAG
CGTCGATTTTTGTGATGCTCGTCAGGGGGGCGGAGCCTATGGAAAAACGCCAGCAACGCGGCCTTTTTAC
GGTTCCTGGTCTTTTGCTGGCCTTTTGCTCACATGTTCTTTCCTGCGTTATCCCCTGATTCTGTGGATAA
CCGTATTACCGCCTTTGAGTGAGCTGATACCGCTCGCCGCAGCCGAACGACCGAGCGCAGCGAGTCAGTG
AGCGAGGAAGCGGAAGAGCGCCTGATGCGGTATTTTCTCCTTACGCATCTGTGCGGTATTTCACACCGCA
ATGGTGCACTCTCAGTACAATCTGCTCTGATGCCGCATAGTTAAGCCAGTATACACTCCGCTATCGCTAC
GTGACTGGGTCATGGCTGCGCCCCGACACCCGCCAACACCCGCTGACGCGCCCTGACGGGCTTGTCTGCT
CCCGGCATCCGCTTACAGACAAGCTGTGACCGTCTCCGGGAGCTGCATGTGTCAGAGGTTTTCACCGTCA
TCACCGAAACGCGCGAGGCAGCTGCGGTAAAGCTCATCAGCGTGGTCGTGAAGCGATTCACAGATGTCTG
CCTGTTCATCCGCGTCCAGCTCGTTGAGTTTCTCCAGAAGCGTTAATGTCTGGCTTCTGATAAAGCGGGC
CATGTTAAGGGCGGTTTTTTCCTGTTTGGTCACTGATGCCTCCGTGTAAGGGGGATTTCTGTTCATGGGG
GTAATGATACCGATGAAACGAGAGAGGATGCTCACGATACGGGTTACTGATGATGAACATGCCCGGTTAC
TGGAACGTTGTGAGGGTAAACAACTGGCGGTATGGATGCGGCGGGACCAGAGAAAAATCACTCAGGGTCA
ATGCCAGCGCTTCGTTAATACAGATGTAGGTGTTCCACAGGGTAGCCAGCAGCATCCTGCGATGCAGATC
CGGAACATAATGGTGCAGGGCGCTGACTTCCGCGTTTCCAGACTTTACGAAACACGGAAACCGAAGATCA
TTCATGTTGTTGCTCAGGTCGCAGACGTTTTGCAGCAGCAGTCGCTTCACGTTCGCTCGCGTATCGGTGA
TTCATTCTGCTAACCAGTAAGGCAACCCCGCCAGCCTAGCCGGGTCCTCAACGACAGGAGCACGATCATG
CGCACCCGTGGGGCCGCCATGCCGGCGATAATGGCCTGCTTCTCGCCGAAACGTTTGGTGGCGGGACCAG
TGACGAAGGCTTGAGCGAGGGCGTGCAAGATTCCGAATACCGCAAGCGACAGGCCGATCATCGTCGCGCT
CCAGCGAAAGCGGTCCTCGCCGAAAATGACCCAGAGCGCTGCCGGCACCTGTCCTACGAGTTGCATGATA
AAGAAGATAGTCATAAGTGCGGCGACGATAGTCATGCCCCGCGCCCACCGGAAGGAGCTGACTGGGTTGA
AGGCTCTCAAGGGCATCGGTCGAGATCCCGGTGCCTAATGAGTGAGCTAACTTACATTAATTGCGTTGCG
CTCACTGCCCGCTTTCCAGTCGGGAAACCTGTCGTGCCAGCTGCATTAATGAATCGGCCAACGCGCGGGG
AGAGGCGGTTTGCGTATTGGGCGCCAGGGTGGTTTTTCTTTTCACCAGTGAGACGGGCAACAGCTGATTG
CCCTTCACCGCCTGGCCCTGAGAGAGTTGCAGCAAGCGGTCCACGCTGGTTTGCCCCAGCAGGCGAAAAT
CCTGTTTGATGGTGGTTAACGGCGGGATATAACATGAGCTATCTTCGGTATCGTCGTATCCCACTACCGA
GATGTCCGCACCAACGCGCAGCCCGGACTCGGTAATGGCGCGCATTGCGCCCAGCGCCATCTGATCGTTG
GCAACCAGCATCGCAGTGGGAACGATGCCCTCATTCAGCATTTGCATGGTTTGTTGAAAACCGGACATGG
CACTCCAGTCGCCTTCCCGTTCCGCTATCGGCTGAATTTGATTGCGAGTGAGATATTTATGCCAGCCAGC
CAGACGCAGACGCGCCGAGACAGAACTTAATGGGCCCGCTAACAGCGCGATTTGCTGGTGACCCAATGCG
ACCAGATGCTCCACGCCCAGTCGCGTACCATCTTCATGGGAGAAAATAATACTGTTGATGGGTGTCTGGT
CAGAGACATCAAGAAATAACGCCGGAACATTAGTGCAGGCAGCTTCCACAGCAATGGCATCCTGGTCATC
CAGCGGATAGTTAATGATCAGCCCACTGACGCGTTGCGCGAGAAGATTGTGCACCGCCGCTTTACAGGCT
TCGACGCCGCTTCGTTCTACCATCGACACCACCACGCTGGCACCCAGTTGATCGGCGCGAGATTTAATCG
CCGCGACAATTTGCGACGGCGCGTGCAGGGCCAGACTGGAGGTGGCAACGCCAATCAGCAACGACTGTTT
GCCCGCCAGTTGTTGTGCCACGCGGTTGGGAATGTAATTCAGCTCCGCCATCGCCGCTTCCACTTTTTCC
CGCGTTTTCGCAGAAACGTGGCTGGCCTGGTTCACCACGCGGGAAACGGTCTGATAAGAGACACCGGCAT
ACTCTGCGACATCGTATAACGTTACTGGTTTCACATTCACCACCCTGAATTGACTCTCTTCCGGGCGCTA
TCATGCCATACCGCGAAAGGTTTTGCGCCATTCGATGGTGTCCGGGATCTCGACGCTCTCCCTTATGCGA
CTCCTGCATTAGGAAGCAGCCCAGTAGTAGGTTGAGGCCGTTGAGCACCGCCGCCGCAAGGAATGGTGCA
TGCAAGGAGATGGCGCCCAACAGTCCCCCGGCCACGGGGCCTGCCACCATACCCACGCCGAAACAAGCGC
TCATGAGCCCGAAGTGGCGAGCCCGATCTTCCCCATCGGTGATGTCGGCGATATAGGCGCCAGCAACCGC
ACCTGTGGCGCCGGTGATGCCGGCCACGATGCGTCCGGCGTAGAGGATCGAGATCGATCTCGATCCCGCG
AAATTAATACGACTCACTATAGGGGAATTGTGAGCGGATAACAATTCCCCTCTAGAAATAATTTTGTTTA
ACTTTAAGAAGGAGATATACATATGACCAGGGTGTCTATCCCTAAACCCGATGGCGGAATACGTAGCTTG
GCTATAGGAGCTATTGAAGATAGAATTGTCGAAAGAGCTGTTCTGGATGTTCTTGATCCAGTTGTGGACC
CCACACTTTCCCCGTGGAGTTTTGCATACAGGAGAGGCTTAGGCGTGAGGGATGCAGTTCGAGCTTTGGC
AGAAGCTAGGGAATCTGGTCTAGCTTTTGTTGTTCGTTGTGATATTGATGATTGTTTTGATTCGATCCCG
AGATGGCCTCTACTTAGGAGACTAAGAGAATTGGTTTCTGACGCTGAATTGGTTGCCTTGGTAGAAAGAT
TGGTTGGCAGACCAGTCACTGGAGAAAGGGCTTCCGGTGGTAGGGGATTGCATCAGGGCGGATCGCTCAG
TCCTTTGTTGGCCAACCTATATTTGGATACCTTTGATCGAGCATTGATGCGTCATGGACACCGTGTAGTT
AGATATGGAGATGATATAGCTATATCTGTTCCCGATAGGCCAACTGGACTTAGAGTATTGGATTTGGCTG
ATGCAGAAGCAGAAGCCCTGTCTTTGAGACTAAATACTGATGATAGACAAGTCATAGCTTTTGATGAAGG
AGTCCCTTTCTGTGGTCAGGTTGTTACTGCATCAAGCGGGCCAACAGCTGATTTACAAGCTAAACCTCTG
CAAGGTACAGTCTTTGTTACAACCCAAGGAGCATTGCTAAGAGTAAAAGGAGAACGACTTCGTGTCGAAG
ATGGAGACAGGCTACTGGCTAATGTAAATTTGAAGCGTGTGAGGCAAATAGTCTGTTTTGGTAGAGTAGG
AGTGACTTCTACCTTGTTACAAAGAATTGTAGAACGAGGAATAGAACTTGCTTGGTTATATGAGGATGGT
AGACATGCAGCTAGAGTAAGTGGGTTGGATGGTACTGATCCAGAGGTCCGTTTAGCCCAATATAGAGCTG
CTGATGATGCACGTCAGGCACTGAGAATAGCTAGGCAGTTAGTCGCTGGTAAAGTAACAAATATGAGAGT
TGGTCTTTTGCGAGCTGCTAGGGCTCAACAAGCTCCAGAGCTTGCTGATCGTCAGGCACGATTGGCCACA
GCTCGACAGTCAGCTTTGATTGCAGATTCTACTGCTGAATTGATGGGTTATGAGGGTTCAGCTACTAGAG
ATTATTTTGCTGGTCTTTCACAAATTTTGGGTCCTGAGTGGGGCTTTACTACTCGTCAAAGAAGGCCTCC
TCCTGACCCCGTGAATGCCATGCTTAGTTTTGGATATACCTTGCTGACTAATGAGGCACTCACGGCCTGT
CAGCTGGCTGGACTTGATCCATATCTCGGTATGTTACATTCTCCTAGAAGAAATAGACCTTCTTTGGCAT
TGGATTTAATCGAAGAACTCCGACCCGTTGTTGTTGATGCTACCGTTATTAGGCTAGTACGAACAGGACA
AGTTACTCCTAAGAACTTTACTCTGACAGATGATAGAGGATGTAGATTGGATGATCATGGTAGACGTGCC
TTTCTGGATGCTTATGAGCGTAGAATGCTAACACTTGTCCATCATCCTGTAGAACAAAGAAGAATACCGT
GGAGACATGTTTTGTTAGCACAAGCTAGAACACTTGCTGCTGTATTGTCATCGCGTCGTCCCGAATATAG
ACCCGTAGTATGGCGTTAACGTACGTTAACTTTAAGAAGGAGAACTTAAGATGTCCCGTGTTTGTTATGT
AGTTGCCTATGATATAGCCGATGACGACCGAAGGGCCGATCTCGCTATGTTTCTTTCAGGGTACGGTCCG
CGTGTTCAGTTGTCTGTGTTTGAAGTCGAATTGCCGGATGCTGATACAGCTGTTGCTTTTAGGGAGCGTT
TGCGTAGTTTAATAGACCCTAACGACGATCAAGTTCGTCTGTATCGACTCACTCCACAGGCATTGGGACA
GAGAATTATTTACGGAAGAAGGACCATTGAGGAGAGAGTTGACTTTTGGATCGTGTAACTCGAGATCCGG
CTGCTAACAAAGCCCGAAAGGAAGCTGAGTTGGCTGCTGCCACCGCTGAGCAATAACTAGCATAACCCCT
TGGGGCCTCTAAACGGGTCTTGAGGGGTTTTTTGCTGAAAGGAGGAACTATATCCGGATA
Features (pLannotate 1.2.2; 18 found; start..end, strand, type, name):
    205..318     +  rep_origin     M13 ori (fragment): M13 bacteriophage origin of replication; arrow indicates direction of (+) strand synthesis
    344..401     +  promoter       AmpR promoter (fragment): bla
    410..1225    -  CDS            KanR: aminoglycoside phosphotransferase; aph(3')-Ia; confers resistance to kanamycin in bacteria or G418 (Geneticin®) in eukaryotes
   1347..1935    +  rep_origin     ori: high-copy-number ColE1/pMB1/pBR322/pUC origin of replication
   2121..2260    -  misc_feature   bom: basis of mobility region from pBR322
   2362..2553    -  CDS            rop: Rop protein, which maintains plasmids at low copy number; rop
   2570..2950    +  CDS            YPB1_ECOLX: Protein predicted: Swiss-Prot protein existence level 4. From Escherichia coli.
   3022..3313    -  CDS            TcR (fragment): tetracycline efflux protein; tet; confers resistance to tetracycline
   3328..3349    -  protein_bind   CAP binding site: CAP binding activates transcription in the presence of cAMP. E. coli catabolite activator protein
   3362..4444    -  CDS            lacI: lac repressor; lacI; The lac repressor binds to the lac operator to inhibit transcription in E. coli. This inhibition can be relieved by adding lactose or isopropyl-β-D-thiogalactopyranoside (IPTG).
   4445..4522    -  promoter       lacI promoter: lacI
   4530..4809    -  CDS            TcR (fragment): tetracycline efflux protein; tet; confers resistance to tetracycline
   4835..4853    +  promoter       T7 promoter: promoter for bacteriophage T7 RNA polymerase
   4854..4878    +  protein_bind   lac operator: The lac repressor binds to the lac operator to inhibit transcription in E. coli. This inhibition can be relieved by adding lactose or isopropyl-β-D-thiogalactopyranoside (IPTG). lac repressor encoded by lacI
   4893..4915    +  RBS            RBS: efficient ribosome binding site from bacteriophage T7 gene 10 (Olins and Rangwala, 1989)
   6606..6623    +  RBS            RBS (fragment): efficient ribosome binding site from bacteriophage T7 gene 10 (Olins and Rangwala, 1989)
   6930..6979    +  CDS            SET1 (fragment): solubility-enhancement tag derived from T7 phage gene 10B
   6987..7034    +  terminator     T7 terminator: transcription terminator for bacteriophage T7 RNA polymerase
