[The description below was written by a language model from this plasmid's Addgene catalogue record and pLannotate feature annotations shown in this document.]
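Description:
pFS_0360_pET30-RT-CRISPR_Micromonospora_rosaria_ARRAY_2_RC is a 7,060 nt bacterial expression plasmid built on the Novagen pET30b+ backbone. It is maintained in E. coli through a ColE1/pMB1-type origin accompanied by the bom site and the rop gene, which keeps copy number low, consistent with the catalogue's low-copy listing. Selection is by kanamycin via an aph(3')-Ia resistance gene. The automated annotation also detects backbone remnants with no evident functional role here: a fragment of an M13/f1 phage origin, a partial bla promoter, and short tetracycline-resistance gene fragments flanking the lacI cassette.

The payload is a synthetic operon encoding the Micromonospora rosaria reverse transcriptase-Cas1 fusion and Cas2, the adaptation module of an RT-associated CRISPR system. It is placed under the T7lac arrangement: a T7 promoter followed immediately by a lac operator, with plasmid-encoded lacI supplying repressor, so that expression requires T7 RNA polymerase in the host and is inducible with IPTG. A T7 gene 10 ribosome binding site follows the operator, and a second, partial RBS further downstream suggests a separately translated second open reading frame, probably Cas2, though the feature table does not annotate the coding sequences themselves. A T7 terminator closes the unit.

According to the record, the plasmid also carries M. rosaria CRISPR array 2 in reverse-complement orientation, but the array is likewise not annotated, so its position cannot be given from the table. The construct is described as compatible with the SENECA readout, a method for selectively detecting newly acquired spacers. It belongs to a set of constructs for testing RT-Cas1-Cas2 systems for spacer acquisition from RNA as a means of transcriptional recording.
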