Addgene plasmid #116972: pFS_0360_pET30-RT-CRISPR_Micromonospora_rosaria_ARRAY_2_RC
Purpose: Expresses MrRT-Cas1-Cas2 under pT7lac promoter, encodes MrCRISPR array 2 RC, compatible with SENECA acquisition readout
Depositing lab: Randall Platt. Depositing organization: ETH Zurich (Swiss Federal Institute of Technology). Publication: Transcriptional recording by CRISPR spacer acquisition from RNA. Schmidt F, Cherepkova MY, Platt RJ. Nature. 2018 Oct;562(7727):380-385. doi: 10.1038/s41586-018-0569-1. Epub 2018 Oct 3. PubMed 30283135.
Backbone
  Vector backbone: pET30b+
  Backbone manufacturer: Novagen
  Vector type: Bacterial Expression
Growth in bacteria
  Bacterial resistance: Kanamycin, 50 μg/mL
  Growth temperature: 37°C
  Growth strain: Stbl3
  Copy number: Low Copy
Gene/Insert
  Gene/Insert name: Micromonospora rosaria RT-Cas1-Cas2
  Species: Synthetic
  Promoter: T7
  Cloning method: Restriction Enzyme; 5′ cloning site Unknown (unknown if destroyed); 3′ cloning site Unknown (unknown if destroyed)
  Sequencing primers: 5′ T7; 3′ T7-term
Terms and licenses: Academic/Nonprofit Terms; Industry Terms: Not Available to Industry
Depositor comments: Please see the annotated GenBank file and the additional image file for the location of specific features in the sequence of this plasmid.
How to cite: pFS_0360_pET30-RT-CRISPR_Micromonospora_rosaria_ARRAY_2_RC was a gift from Randall Platt (Addgene plasmid # 116972 ; http://n2t.net/addgene:116972 ; RRID:Addgene_116972)
